>Addgene plasmid #118483 | pLEX307 GFP-Kif26b-C | addgene full sequence | sequence record 229567 | Addgene NGS Result
TAATGTGAGTTAGCTCACTCATTAGGCACCCCAGGCTTTACACTTTATGCTTCCGGCTCGTATGTTGTGT
GGAATTGTGAGCGGATAACAATTTCACACAGGAAACAGCTATGACCATGATTACGCCAAGCGCGCAATTA
ACCCTCACTAAAGGGAACAAAAGCTGGAGCTGCAAGCTTAATGTAGTCTTATGCAATACTCTTGTAGTCT
TGCAACATGGTAACGATGAGTTAGCAACATGCCTTACAAGGAGAGAAAAAGCACCGTGCATGCCGATTGG
TGGAAGTAAGGTGGTACGATCGTGCCTTATTAGGAAGGCAACAGACGGGTCTGACATGGATTGGACGAAC
CACTGAATTGCCGCATTGCAGAGATATTGTATTTAAGTGCCTAGCTCGATACATAAACGGGTCTCTCTGG
TTAGACCAGATCTGAGCCTGGGAGCTCTCTGGCTAACTAGGGAACCCACTGCTTAAGCCTCAATAAAGCT
TGCCTTGAGTGCTTCAAGTAGTGTGTGCCCGTCTGTTGTGTGACTCTGGTAACTAGAGATCCCTCAGACC
CTTTTAGTCAGTGTGGAAAATCTCTAGCAGTGGCGCCCGAACAGGGACTTGAAAGCGAAAGGGAAACCAG
AGGAGCTCTCTCGACGCAGGACTCGGCTTGCTGAAGCGCGCACGGCAAGAGGCGAGGGGCGGCGACTGGT
GAGTACGCCAAAAATTTTGACTAGCGGAGGCTAGAAGGAGAGAGATGGGTGCGAGAGCGTCAGTATTAAG
CGGGGGAGAATTAGATCGCGATGGGAAAAAATTCGGTTAAGGCCAGGGGGAAAGAAAAAATATAAATTAA
AACATATAGTATGGGCAAGCAGGGAGCTAGAACGATTCGCAGTTAATCCTGGCCTGTTAGAAACATCAGA
AGGCTGTAGACAAATACTGGGACAGCTACAACCATCCCTTCAGACAGGATCAGAAGAACTTAGATCATTA
TATAATACAGTAGCAACCCTCTATTGTGTGCATCAAAGGATAGAGATAAAAGACACCAAGGAAGCTTTAG
ACAAGATAGAGGAAGAGCAAAACAAAAGTAAGACCACCGCACAGCAAGCGGCCGCTGATCTTCAGACCTG
GAGGAGGAGATATGAGGGACAATTGGAGAAGTGAATTATATAAATATAAAGTAGTAAAAATTGAACCATT
AGGAGTAGCACCCACCAAGGCAAAGAGAAGAGTGGTGCAGAGAGAAAAAAGAGCAGTGGGAATAGGAGCT
TTGTTCCTTGGGTTCTTGGGAGCAGCAGGAAGCACTATGGGCGCAGCGTCAATGACGCTGACGGTACAGG
CCAGACAATTATTGTCTGGTATAGTGCAGCAGCAGAACAATTTGCTGAGGGCTATTGAGGCGCAACAGCA
TCTGTTGCAACTCACAGTCTGGGGCATCAAGCAGCTCCAGGCAAGAATCCTGGCTGTGGAAAGATACCTA
AAGGATCAACAGCTCCTGGGGATTTGGGGTTGCTCTGGAAAACTCATTTGCACCACTGCTGTGCCTTGGA
ATGCTAGTTGGAGTAATAAATCTCTGGAACAGATTTGGAATCACACGACCTGGATGGAGTGGGACAGAGA
AATTAACAATTACACAAGCTTAATACACTCCTTAATTGAAGAATCGCAAAACCAGCAAGAAAAGAATGAA
CAAGAATTATTGGAATTAGATAAATGGGCAAGTTTGTGGAATTGGTTTAACATAACAAATTGGCTGTGGT
ATATAAAATTATTCATAATGATAGTAGGAGGCTTGGTAGGTTTAAGAATAGTTTTTGCTGTACTTTCTAT
AGTGAATAGAGTTAGGCAGGGATATTCACCATTATCGTTTCAGACCCACCTCCCAACCCCGAGGGGACCC
ATGCATTGCATCTCAATTAGTCAGCAACCAGGTGTGGAAAGTCCCCAGGCTCCCCAGCAGGCAGAAGTAT
GCAAAGCATGCGTCTCAATTAGTCAGCAACCATAGTCCCGCCCCTAACTCCGCCCATCCCGCCCCTAACT
CCGCCCAGTTCCGCCCATTCTCCGCCCCATGGCTGACTAATTTTTTTTATTTATGCAGAGGCCGAGGCCG
CCTCGGCCTCTGAGCTATTCCAGAAGTAGTGAGGAGGCTTTTTTGGAGGCCTAGGCTTTTGCAAAAAGCT
TTCTAGAGGTACCACCGGAGCTTACCATGACCGAGTACAAGCCCACGGTGCGCCTCGCCACCCGCGACGA
CGTCCCCAGGGCCGTACGCACCCTCGCCGCCGCGTTCGCCGACTACCCCGCCACGCGCCACACCGTCGAT
CCGGACCGCCACATCGAGCGGGTCACCGAGCTGCAAGAACTCTTCCTCACGCGCGTCGGGCTCGACATCG
GCAAGGTGTGGGTCGCGGACGACGGCGCCGCCGTGGCGGTCTGGACCACGCCGGAGAGCGTCGAAGCGGG
GGCGGTGTTCGCCGAGATCGGCCCGCGCATGGCCGAGTTGAGCGGTTCCCGGCTGGCCGCGCAGCAACAG
ATGGAAGGCCTCCTGGCGCCGCACCGGCCCAAGGAGCCCGCGTGGTTCCTGGCCACCGTCGGCGTCTCGC
CCGACCACCAGGGCAAGGGTCTGGGCAGCGCCGTCGTGCTCCCCGGAGTGGAGGCGGCCGAGCGCGCCGG
GGTGCCCGCCTTCCTGGAGACCTCCGCGCCCCGCAACCTCCCCTTCTACGAGCGGCTCGGCTTCACCGTC
ACCGCCGACGTCGAGGTGCCCGAAGGACCGCGCACCTGGTGCATGACCCGCAAGCCCGGTGCCAGTTAAC
GAATTCTAGATCTTGAGACAAATGGCAGTATTCATCCACAATTTTAAAAGAAAAGGGGGGATTGGGGGGT
ACAGTGCAGGGGAAAGAATAGTAGACATAATAGCAACAGACATACAAACTAAAGAATTACAAAAACAAAT
TACAAAAATTCAAAATTTTCGGGTTTATTACAGGGACAGCAGAGATCCACTTTGGCGCCGGCTCGAGGCC
TGCAGGTGCAAAGATGGATAAAGTTTTAAACAGAGAGGAATCTTTGCAGCTAATGGACCTTCTAGGTCTT
GAAAGGAGTGGGAATTGGCTCCGGTGCCCGTCAGTGGGCAGAGCGCACATCGCCCACAGTCCCCGAGAAG
TTGGGGGGAGGGGTCGGCAATTGAACCGGTGCCTAGAGAAGGTGGCGCGGGGTAAACTGGGAAAGTGATG
TCGTGTACTGGCTCCGCCTTTTTCCCGAGGGTGGGGGAGAACCGTATATAAGTGCAGTAGTCGCCGTGAA
CGTTCTTTTTCGCAACGGGTTTGCCGCCAGAACACAGGTAAGTGCCGTGTGTGGTTCCCGCGGGCCTGGC
CTCTTTACGGGTTATGGCCCTTGCGTGCCTTGAATTACTTCCACCTGGCTGCAGTACGTGATTCTTGATC
CCGAGCTTCGGGTTGGAAGTGGGTGGGAGAGTTCGAGGCCTTGCGCTTAAGGAGCCCCTTCGCCTCGTGC
TTGAGTTGAGGCCTGGCCTGGGCGCTGGGGCCGCCGCGTGCGAATCTGGTGGCACCTTCGCGCCTGTCTC
GCTGCTTTCGATAAGTCTCTAGCCATTTAAAATTTTTGATGACCTGCTGCGACGCTTTTTTTCTGGCAAG
ATAGTCTTGTAAATGCGGGCCAAGATCTGCACACTGGTATTTCGGTTTTTGGGGCCGCGGGCGGCGACGG
GGCCCGTGCGTCCCAGCGCACATGTTCGGCGAGGCGGGGCCTGCGAGCGCGGCCACCGAGAATCGGACGG
GGGTAGTCTCAAGCTGGCCGGCCTGCTCTGGTGCCTGGCCTCGCGCCGCCGTGTATCGCCCCGCCCTGGG
CGGCAAGGCTGGCCCGGTCGGCACCAGTTGCGTGAGCGGAAAGATGGCCGCTTCCCGGCCCTGCTGCAGG
GAGCTCAAAATGGAGGACGCGGCGCTCGGGAGAGCGGGCGGGTGAGTCACCCACACAAAGGAAAAGGGCC
TTTCCGTCCTCAGCCGTCGCTTCATGTGACTCCACGGAGTACCGGGCGCCGTCCAGGCACCTCGATTAGT
TCTCGAGCTTTTGGAGTACGTCGTCTTTAGGTTGGGGGGAGGGGTTTTATGCGATGGAGTTTCCCCACAC
TGAGTGGGTGGAGACTGAAGTTAGGCCAGCTTGGCACTTGATGTAATTCTCCTTGGAATTTGCCCTTTTT
GAGTTTGGATCTTGGTTCATTCTCAAGCCTCAGACAGTGGTTCAAAGTTTTTTTCTTCCATTTCAGGTGT
CGTGAGGCTAGCATCGATTGATCAACAAGTTTGTACAAAAAAGCAGGCTGGCGCCGGAACCAATTCAGTC
GACACCATGGTGAGCAAGGGCGAGGAGCTGTTCACCGGGGTGGTGCCCATCCTGGTCGAGCTGGACGGCG
ACGTAAACGGCCACAAGTTCAGCGTGTCCGGCGAGGGCGAGGGCGATGCCACCTACGGCAAGCTGACCCT
GAAGTTCATCTGCACCACCGGCAAGCTGCCCGTGCCCTGGCCCACCCTCGTGACCACCCTGACCTACGGC
GTGCAGTGCTTCAGCCGCTACCCCGACCACATGAAGCAGCACGACTTCTTCAAGTCCGCCATGCCCGAAG
GCTACGTCCAGGAGCGCACCATCTTCTTCAAGGACGACGGCAACTACAAGACCCGCGCCGAGGTGAAGTT
CGAGGGCGACACCCTGGTGAACCGCATCGAGCTGAAGGGCATCGACTTCAAGGAGGACGGCAACATCCTG
GGGCACAAGCTGGAGTACAACTACAACAGCCACAACGTCTATATCATGGCCGACAAGCAGAAGAACGGCA
TCAAGGTGAACTTCAAGATCCGCCACAACATCGAGGACGGCAGCGTGCAGCTCGCCGACCACTACCAGCA
GAACACCCCCATCGGCGACGGCCCCGTGCTGCTGCCCGACAACCACTACCTGAGCACCCAGTCCGCCCTG
AGCAAAGACCCCAACGAGAAGCGCGATCACATGGTCCTGCTGGAGTTCGTGACCGCCGCCGGGATCACTC
TCGGCATGGACGAGCTGTACAAGGGCCGGCCTACCATGTCTAAGATCTCTGCAGTGAGCAAGCTCCTGCT
GGCCAGTCCTAAATCCCGCAGCAGCCTGTCCACCTCCACCACCAAAACCCTCAGCTTCTCCACCAAGTCC
CTGCCACAGTCTGTGGGCCAGAGCTCCAACCTACCGCCCAGCGGGAAACACATGTCCTGGTCCACCCAGT
CGCTCAGCAGGAACCGGGGCTCTGGGCTGGCTTCCAAACTGCCGCTAAGAGCGGTCAACGGGCGCATTTC
GGAGCTGCTCCAGGGCAGTGCGGGCCCGAGGAGTGCACAGCTGCGGGCAGAGGCGGAAGAGCGCAGTGGG
GCTCCCTCGGAGGACAAGCCCGCAGCCGCCCACCTGCTGCCCTCGCCCTACAGCAAGATCACCCCTCCGA
GGAAGCCGCACCGCTGCAGCAGCGGGCACGGTAGTGATAACAGCAGTGTCCTGAGTGGGGAGCTACCACC
TGCCATGGGGAAGACTGCCCTCTTCTACCACAGCGGAGGCAGCAGTGGCTACGAGAGCATGATGAGAGAC
AGCGAGGCCACCGGCAGTGCATCCTCAGCCCAGGACTCCATGAGCGAGAACAGCAGCTCCGTGGGAGGGA
GATGCAGGAGCCTCAAAAACCAAAAGAAAAGGTCCAATTCAGGTTCCCAGAGACGGAGGCTCATTCCAGC
ACTGTCTCTCGATACCCCCTCACCTGTGAGGAAAACTGCCAGCAGCACAGGGGTCCGCTGGGTGGACGGC
CCCTTGAGGAGCACCCAGAGGAGCCTTGGGGAACCATTCGAAATTAAAGTCTATGAGATTGATGACGTGG
AGCGCCTGCAGCGACGTCGAGGAGCTACAAGCAAGGAGGTCATGTGCTTCAATGCCAAGCTGAAAATCCT
AGAACATCGGCAGCAGAGAATCGCTGAAGTCCGAGCCAAGTACGAGTGGCTGATGAAGGAGCTAGAAGCG
ACCAAGCAGTACCTGATGCTGGACCCCAACAAGTGGCTTCGTGAATTTGACTTGGAGCAGGTCCTGCAGC
TGGATTCCCTGGAGTACCTGGAGGCACTGGAGGGTGTGACAGAGCGCTTGGAGAGCCGCGTCAACTTCTG
CAAGGCCCATCTCATGATGATCACCTGCTTTGACATCACCTCCAGGCGCCGATAAGGCGCGCCTCTAGAA
CTATAGTGAGTCGTATTACGTAGATCCAGACATGATAAGATACATTGATGAGTTTGGACAAACCACAACT
AGAATGCAGTGAAAAAAATGCTTTATTTGTGAAATTTGTGATGCTATTGCTTTATTTGTAACCATTATAA
GCTGCAATAAACAAGTTAACAACAACAATTGCATTCATTTTATGTTTCAGGTTCAGGGGGAGGTGTGGGA
GGTTTTTTAATTCGCGGCCGCACTCGAGATATCTAGACCCAGCTTTCTTGTACAAAGTGGTTGATATCGG
TAAGCCTATCCCTAACCCTCTCCTCGGTCTCGATTCTACGTAGTAATGAACTAGTACCGGTTAAGTCGAC
AATCAACGCGTTAAGTCGACAATCAACCTCTGGATTACAAAATTTGTGAAAGATTGACTGGTATTCTTAA
CTATGTTGCTCCTTTTACGCTATGTGGATACGCTGCTTTAATGCCTTTGTATCATGCTATTGCTTCCCGT
ATGGCTTTCATTTTCTCCTCCTTGTATAAATCCTGGTTGCTGTCTCTTTATGAGGAGTTGTGGCCCGTTG
TCAGGCAACGTGGCGTGGTGTGCACTGTGTTTGCTGACGCAACCCCCACTGGTTGGGGCATTGCCACCAC
CTGTCAGCTCCTTTCCGGGACTTTCGCTTTCCCCCTCCCTATTGCCACGGCGGAACTCATCGCCGCCTGC
CTTGCCCGCTGCTGGACAGGGGCTCGGCTGTTGGGCACTGACAATTCCGTGGTGTTGTCGGGGAAATCAT
CGTCCTTTCCTTGGCTGCTCGCCTGTGTTGCCACCTGGATTCTGCGCGGGACGTCCTTCTGCTACGTCCC
TTCGGCCCTCAATCCAGCGGACCTTCCTTCCCGCGGCCTGCTGCCGGCTCTGCGGCCTCTTCCGCGTCTT
CGCCTTCGCCCTCAGACGAGTCGGATCTCCCTTTGGGCCGCCTCCCCGCGTCGACTTTAAGACCAATGAC
TTACAAGGCAGCTGTAGATCTTAGCCACTTTTTAAAAGAAAAGGGGGGACTGGAAGGGCTAATTCACTCC
CAACGAAGACAAGATCTGCTTTTTGCTTGTACTGGGTCTCTCTGGTTAGACCAGATCTGAGCCTGGGAGC
TCTCTGGCTAACTAGGGAACCCACTGCTTAAGCCTCAATAAAGCTTGCCTTGAGTGCTTCAAGTAGTGTG
TGCCCGTCTGTTGTGTGACTCTGGTAACTAGAGATCCCTCAGACCCTTTTAGTCAGTGTGGAAAATCTCT
AGCAGTACGTATAGTAGTTCATGTCATCTTATTATTCAGTATTTATAACTTGCAAAGAAATGAATATCAG
AGAGTGAGAGGAACTTGTTTATTGCAGCTTATAATGGTTACAAATAAAGCAATAGCATCACAAATTTCAC
AAATAAAGCATTTTTTTCACTGCATTCTAGTTGTGGTTTGTCCAAACTCATCAATGTATCTTATCATGTC
TGGCTCTAGCTATCCCGCCCCTAACTCCGCCCATCCCGCCCCTAACTCCGCCCAGTTCCGCCCATTCTCC
GCCCCATGGCTGACTAATTTTTTTTATTTATGCAGAGGCCGAGGCCGCCTCGGCCTCTGAGCTATTCCAG
AAGTAGTGAGGAGGCTTTTTTGGAGGCCTAGGGACGTACCCAATTCGCCCTATAGTGAGTCGTATTACGC
GCGCTCACTGGCCGTCGTTTTACAACGTCGTGACTGGGAAAACCCTGGCGTTACCCAACTTAATCGCCTT
GCAGCACATCCCCCTTTCGCCAGCTGGCGTAATAGCGAAGAGGCCCGCACCGATCGCCCTTCCCAACAGT
TGCGCAGCCTGAATGGCGAATGGG
[124 nt withheld, positions 8075-8198]
C
[91 nt withheld, positions 8200-8290]
A
[49 nt withheld, positions 8292-8340]
CCTTTGACGTTGGAGTCCACGTTCTTT
[37 nt withheld, positions 8368-8404]
ACCCTATCTCGGTCTATTCTTTTGATTTATAAGGGATTTTGCCGATTTCGGCCTATTGGTTAAAAAATGA
GCTGATTTAACAAAAATTTAACGCGAATTTTAACAAAATATTAACGCTTACAATTTAGGTGGCACTTTTC
GGGGAAATGTGCGCGGAACCCCTATTTGTTTATTTTTCTAAATACATTCAAATATGTATCCGCTCATGAG
ACAATAACCCTGATAAATGCTTCAATAATATTGAAAAAGGAAGAGTATGAGTATTCAACATTTCCGTGTC
GCCCTTATTCCCTTTTTTGCGGCATTTTGCCTTCCTGTTTTTGCTCACCCAGAAACGCTGGTGAAAGTAA
AAGATGCTGAAGATCAGTTGGGTGCACGAGTGGGTTACATCGAACTGGATCTCAACAGCGGTAAGATCCT
TGAGAGTTTTCGCCCCGAAGAACGTTTTCCAATGATGAGCACTTTTAAAGTTCTGCTATGTGGCGCGGTA
TTATCCCGTATTGACGCCGGGCAAGAGCAACTCGGTCGCCGCATACACTATTCTCAGAATGACTTGGTTG
AGTACTCACCAGTCACAGAAAAGCATCTTACGGATGGCATGACAGTAAGAGAATTATGCAGTGCTGCCAT
AACCATGAGTGATAACACTGCGGCCAACTTACTTCTGACAACGATCGGAGGACCGAAGGAGCTAACCGCT
TTTTTGCACAACATGGGGGATCATGTAACTCGCCTTGATCGTTGGGAACCGGAGCTGAATGAAGCCATAC
CAAACGACGAGCGTGACACCACGATGCCTGTAGCAATGGCAACAACGTTGCGCAAACTATTAACTGGCGA
ACTACTTACTCTAGCTTCCCGGCAACAATTAATAGACTGGATGGAGGCGGATAAAGTTGCAGGACCACTT
CTGCGCTCGGCCCTTCCGGCTGGCTGGTTTATTGCTGATAAATCTGGAGCCGGTGAGCGTGGGTCTCGCG
GTATCATTGCAGCACTGGGGCCAGATGGTAAGCCCTCCCGTATCGTAGTTATCTACACGACGGGGAGTCA
GGCAACTATGGATGAACGAAATAGACAGATCGCTGAGATAGGTGCCTCACTGATTAAGCATTGGTAACTG
TCAGACCAAGTTTACTCATATATACTTTAGATTGATTTAAAACTTCATTTTTAATTTAAAAGGATCTAGG
TGAAGATCCTTTTTGATAATCTCATGACCAAAATCCCTTAACGTGAGTTTTCGTTCCACTGAGCGTCAGA
CCCCGTAGAAAAGATCAAAGGATCTTCTTGAGATCCTTTTTTTCTGCGCGTAATCTGCTGCTTGCAAACA
AAAAAACCACCGCTACCAGCGGTGGTTTGTTTGCCGGATCAAGAGCTACCAACTCTTTTTCCGAAGGTAA
CTGGCTTCAGCAGAGCGCAGATACCAAATACTGTTCTTCTAGTGTAGCCGTAGTTAGGCCACCACTTCAA
GAACTCTGTAGCACCGCCTACATACCTCGCTCTGCTAATCCTGTTACCAGTGGCTGCTGCCAGTGGCGAT
AAGTCGTGTCTTACCGGGTTGGACTCAAGACGATAGTTACCGGATAAGGCGCAGCGGTCGGGCTGAACGG
GGGGTTCGTGCACACAGCCCAGCTTGGAGCGAACGACCTACACCGAACTGAGATACCTACAGCGTGAGCT
ATGAGAAAGCGCCACGCTTCCCGAAGGGAGAAAGGCGGACAGGTATCCGGTAAGCGGCAGGGTCGGAACA
GGAGAGCGCACGAGGGAGCTTCCAGGGGGAAACGCCTGGTATCTTTATAGTCCTGTCGGGTTTCGCCACC
TCTGACTTGAGCGTCGATTTTTGTGATGCTCGTCAGGGGGGCGGAGCCTATGGAAAAACGCCAGCAACGC
GGCCTTTTTACGGTTCCTGGCCTTTTGCTGGCCTTTTGCTCACATGTTCTTTCCTGCGTTATCCCCTGAT
TCTGTGGATAACCGTATTACCGCCTTTGAGTGAGCTGATACCGCTCGCCGCAGCCGAACGACCGAGCGCA
GCGAGTCAGTGAGCGAGGAAGCGGAAGAGCGCCCAATACGCAAACCGCCTCTCCCCGCGCGTTGGCCGAT
TCATTAATGCAGCTGGCACGACAGGTTTCCCGACTGGAAAGCGGGCAGTGAGCGCAACGCAAT
Features (pLannotate 1.2.2; 36 found; start..end, strand, type, name):
      1..22      +  protein_bind   CAP binding site: CAP binding activates transcription in the presence of cAMP. E. coli catabolite activator protein
     37..67      +  promoter       lac promoter: promoter for the E. coli lac operon
     75..91      +  protein_bind   lac operator: The lac repressor binds to the lac operator to inhibit transcription in E. coli. This inhibition can be relieved by adding lactose or isopropyl-β-D-thiogalactopyranoside (IPTG). lac repressor encoded by lacI
    136..154     +  promoter       T3 promoter: promoter for bacteriophage T3 RNA polymerase
    182..408     +  promoter       RSV promoter: Rous sarcoma virus enhancer/promoter
    409..589     +  LTR            5' LTR (truncated): truncated 5' long terminal repeat (LTR) from HIV-1
    636..761     +  misc_feature   HIV-1 Ψ: packaging signal of human immunodeficiency virus type 1
    745..1108    +  CDS            HIV-1 gag (fragment): gag protein from human immunodeficiency virus 1; gag
   1254..1487    +  misc_feature   RRE: The Rev response element (RRE) of HIV-1 allows for Rev-dependent mRNA export from the nucleus to the cytoplasm.
   1864..1890    +  CDS            Rev (fragment): human immunodeficiency virus 1 (HIV-1) Rev protein; rev; enhances nuclear export of unspliced and incompletely spliced viral mRNAs
   1897..1920    +  promoter       SV40 promoter (fragment): SV40 early promoter
   1921..1992    +  promoter       SV40 promoter (fragment): SV40 enhancer and early promoter
   2016..2151    +  rep_origin     SV40 ori: SV40 origin of replication
   2197..2793    +  CDS            PuroR (fragment): puromycin N-acetyltransferase; pac from Streptomyces; confers resistance to puromycin
   2842..2959    +  misc_feature   cPPT/CTS: central polypurine tract and central termination sequence of HIV-1
   3024..3090    +  CDS            small t antigen (fragment): SV40 (simian virus 40) small t antigen
   3097..4275    +  promoter       EF-1α promoter: strong constitutive promoter for human elongation factor EF-1α
   4295..4319    +  protein_bind   attB1: mutant version of attB; recombination site for the Gateway® BP reaction BP Clonase™
   4347..5063    +  CDS            EGFP: EGFP is a basic (constitutively fluorescent) green fluorescent protein published in 1996, derived from Aequorea victoria. It is reported to be a rapidly-maturing weak dimer with moderate acid sensitivity.
   5067..6212    +  CDS            Kif26b (fragment): KI26B_MOUSE - Experimental evidence at protein level: Swiss-Prot protein existence level 1. Essential for embryonic kidney development. Plays an important role in the compact adhesion between mesenchymal cells adjacent to the ureteric buds, possibly by interacting with MYH10. This could lead to the establishment of the basolateral integrity of the mesenchyme and the polarized expression of ITGA8, which maintains the GDNF expression required for further ureteric bud attraction. Although it seems to lack ATPase activity it is constitutively associated with microtubules. From Mus musculus (Mouse)
   6231..6248    -  promoter       T7 promoter (fragment): promoter for bacteriophage T7 RNA polymerase
   6253..6387    -  polyA_signal   SV40 poly(A) signal: SV40 polyadenylation signal
   6477..6501    -  protein_bind   attB2: mutant version of attB; recombination site for the Gateway® BP reaction BP Clonase™
   6509..6550    +  CDS            V5 tag: epitope tag from simian virus 5
   6601..7189    +  misc_feature   WPRE: woodchuck hepatitis virus posttranscriptional regulatory element
   7240..7259    +  misc_feature   cPPT/CTS (fragment): central polypurine tract and central termination sequence of HIV-1
   7261..7494    +  LTR            3' LTR (ΔU3): self-inactivating 3' long terminal repeat (LTR) from HIV-1
   7572..7693    +  polyA_signal   SV40 poly(A) signal: SV40 polyadenylation signal
   7733..7868    +  rep_origin     SV40 ori: SV40 origin of replication
   7889..7907    -  promoter       T7 promoter: promoter for bacteriophage T7 RNA polymerase
   7915..8070    +  CDS            lacZα (fragment): LacZα fragment of β-galactosidase; lacZ fragment
   8075..8503    +  rep_origin     f1 ori (sequence partly withheld): f1 bacteriophage origin of replication; arrow indicates direction of (+) strand synthesis
   8556..8660    +  promoter       AmpR promoter: bla
   8661..9521    +  CDS            AmpR: β-lactamase; bla; confers resistance to ampicillin, carbenicillin, and related antibiotics
   9692..10280   +  rep_origin     ori: high-copy-number ColE1/pMB1/pBR322/pUC origin of replication
  10463..10555   +  CDS            lacI (fragment): lac repressor; lacI; The lac repressor binds to the lac operator to inhibit transcription in E. coli. This inhibition can be relieved by adding lactose or isopropyl-β-D-thiogalactopyranoside (IPTG).
