[The description below was written by a language model from this plasmid's Addgene catalogue record and pLannotate feature annotations shown in this document.]
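Description:
pLEX307 GFP-Kif26b-C is a lentiviral mammalian expression plasmid built on the pLEX_307 Gateway destination backbone. It is maintained in E. coli through a high-copy ColE1/pUC-type origin with ampicillin resistance (AmpR), and it also carries an f1 origin. The viral portion has a third-generation, self-inactivating layout. An RSV promoter drives a truncated HIV-1 5' LTR, followed by the Ψ packaging signal with a gag fragment, the Rev response element, a cPPT/CTS, a WPRE, and a ΔU3 3' LTR. These elements allow the genomic RNA to be packaged when helper functions are supplied in trans, and leave the integrated provirus without LTR promoter activity. Within the provirus, an SV40 early promoter drives puromycin N-acetyltransferase, so transduced cells can be selected with puromycin.

The payload sits between attB1 and attB2 sites, consistent with Gateway cloning, and is expressed from the strong constitutive human EF-1α promoter. It encodes EGFP fused at its C-terminus to a fragment of mouse Kif26b, amino acids 1735 to 2112. The record calls this C-terminal region the Wnt5a-regulated degradation (WRD) domain. The feature table also shows an SV40 poly(A) signal and a T7 promoter fragment in reverse orientation between the insert and attB2, probably carried over from the entry clone. A V5 tag from the backbone lies downstream of attB2; the record lists only GFP as a tag and does not say whether V5 is translated as part of the fusion.

The stated purpose is lentiviral expression of GFP-Kif26b-C in mammalian cells. The associated publication title, on a WNT5A-responsive degradation domain in KIF26B, suggests the fusion serves as a fluorescent readout of that domain's stability.
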