Addgene plasmid #118483: pLEX307 GFP-Kif26b-C
Purpose: lentiviral expression of GFP-Kif26b-C in mammalian cells
Depositing lab: Henry Ho. Depositing organization: University of California, Davis. Publication: Identification of a WNT5A-Responsive Degradation Domain in the Kinesin Superfamily Protein KIF26B. Karuna EP, Choi SS, Scales MK, Hum J, Cohen M, Fierro FA, Ho HH. Genes (Basel). 2018 Apr 5;9(4). pii: genes9040196. doi: 10.3390/genes9040196. PubMed 29621187.
Backbone
  Vector backbone: pLEX_307
  Backbone manufacturer: Addgene #41392 (provided by David Root)
  Vector type: Mammalian Expression, Lentiviral
  Selectable markers: Puromycin
Growth in bacteria
  Bacterial resistance: Ampicillin, 100 μg/mL
  Growth temperature: 37°C
  Growth strain: NEB Stable
  Copy number: High Copy
Gene/Insert
  Gene/Insert name: mouse Kif26b-C (alt name: Kif26b WRD domain (Wnt5a regulated degradation domain))
  Species: M. musculus (mouse)
  Insert size (bp): 1140
  Mutation: Encodes GFP fused to amino acid 1735 to 2112 of mouse Kif26b
  GenBank ID: NP_001155137.1
  Entrez Gene: Kif26b (a.k.a. 4832420M10, BC056349, D230039L06Rik)
  Promoter: EF1A
  Tag / fusion protein: GFP
  Cloning method: Gateway Cloning
  Sequencing primers: 5′ EF1A promoter forward (TCAAGCCTCAGACAGTGGTTC)
Terms and licenses: Academic/Nonprofit Terms; Industry Terms: Not Available to Industry
How to cite: pLEX307 GFP-Kif26b-C was a gift from Henry Ho (Addgene plasmid # 118483 ; http://n2t.net/addgene:118483 ; RRID:Addgene_118483)
